>Addgene plasmid #16754 | XE255 pCDNA3.1(zeo)-hDsh3-truncPDZ | depositor full sequence | sequence record 43809 | XE255 pCDNA3.1(zeo)-hDsh3-truncPDZ sequence 5805 bps
GACGGATCGGGAGATCTCCCGATCCCCTATGGTCGACTCTCAGTACAATCTGCTCTGATGCCGCATAGTT
AAGCCAGTATCTGCTCCCTGCTTGTGTGTTGGAGGTCGCTGAGTAGTGCGCGAGCAAAATTTAAGCTACA
ACAAGGCAAGGCTTGACCGACAATTGCATGAAGAATCTGCTTAGGGTTAGGCGTTTTGCGCTGCTTCGCG
ATGTACGGGCCAGATATACGCGTTGACATTGATTATTGACTAGTTATTAATAGTAATCAATTACGGGGTC
ATTAGTTCATAGCCCATATATGGAGTTCCGCGTTACATAACTTACGGTAAATGGCCCGCCTGGCTGACCG
CCCAACGACCCCCGCCCATTGACGTCAATAATGACGTATGTTCCCATAGTAACGCCAATAGGGACTTTCC
ATTGACGTCAATGGGTGGACTATTTACGGTAAACTGCCCACTTGGCAGTACATCAAGTGTATCATATGCC
AAGTACGCCCCCTATTGACGTCAATGACGGTAAATGGCCCGCCTGGCATTATGCCCAGTACATGACCTTA
TGGGACTTTCCTACTTGGCAGTACATCTACGTATTAGTCATCGCTATTACCATGGTGATGCGGTTTTGGC
AGTACATCAATGGGCGTGGATAGCGGTTTGACTCACGGGGATTTCCAAGTCTCCACCCCATTGACGTCAA
TGGGAGTTTGTTTTGGCACCAAAATCAACGGGACTTTCCAAAATGTCGTAACAACTCCGCCCCATTGACG
CAAATGGGCGGTAGGCGTGTACGGTGGGAGGTCTATATAAGCAGAGCTCTCTGGCTAACTAGAGAACCCA
CTGCTTACTGGCTTATCGAAATTAATACGACTCACTATAGGGAGACCCAAGCTGGCTAGCGTTTAAACTT
AAGCTTGGTACCGAGCTCGGATCCGCCACCATGGACTACAAGGACGACGACGACAAGGGCGGCGCGCCTG
TACAGATTCGAGAGGGTGGAAGTGGACCAGGTGGTATGGGCGAGACCAAGATCATCTACCACTTGGATGG
GCAGGAGACGCCGTACCTTGTGAAGCTGCCCCTGCCCGCCGAGCGCGTCACCTTGGCGGACTTTAAGGGC
GTTTTGCAGCGACCCAGCTATAAGTTCTTCTTCAAGTCTATGGACGACGATTTCGGAGTGGTGAAGGAGG
AGATCTCGGATGACAATGCCAAGCTACCATGCTTCAATGGCCGGGTGGTGTCCTGGCTGGTGTCAGCTGA
GGGCTCACACCCAGACCCAGCCCCCTTCTGTGCTGATAACCCATCGGAGCTGCCACCACCTATGGAGCGC
ACGGGAGGCATCGGGGACTCCCGACCCCCATCCTTCCACCCTCATGCTGGTGGGGGCAGCCAGGAGAACC
TGGACAATGACACAGAGACGGACTCTTTGGTGTCTGCCCAGCGAGAGCGGCCACGCCGGAGGGATGGCCC
AGAGCATGCAACCCGGCTAAATGGAACTGCGAAGGGGGAACGGCGGCGAGAACCAGGGGGTTATGATAGC
TCATCCACCCTTATGAGCAGTGAGCTGGAGACCACCAGCTTCTTTGACTCAGATGAGGATGACTCCACCA
GCAGGTTCAGCAGCTCCACAGAACAGAGCAGTGCCTCACGCCTGATGAGAAGACACAAGCGGCGGCGGCG
GAAGCAGAAGGTTTCTCGGATTGAGCGGTCCTCGTCCTTCAGCAGCATCACGGACTCCACCATGTCACTC
AACATCTAGGAATTCGCCCTTTTCGGATCCACTAGAGGGCCCGTTTAAACCCGCTGATCAGCCTCGACTG
TGCCTTCTAGTTGCCAGCCATCTGTTGTTTGCCCCTCCCCCGTGCCTTCCTTGACCCTGGAAGGTGCCAC
TCCCACTGTCCTTTCCTAATAAAATGAGGAAATTGCATCGCATTGTCTGAGTAGGTGTCATTCTATTCTG
GGGGGTGGGGTGGGGCAGGACAGCAAGGGGGAGGATTGGGAAGACAATAGCAGGCATGCTGGGGATGCGG
TGGGCTCTATGGCTTCTGAGGCGGAAAGAACCAGCTGGGGCTCTAGGGGGTATCCCC
[124 nt withheld, positions 2088-2211]
C
[32 nt withheld, positions 2213-2244]
CA
[57 nt withheld, positions 2247-2303]
A
[49 nt withheld, positions 2305-2353]
CCTTTGACGTTGGAGTCCACGTTCTTT
[37 nt withheld, positions 2381-2417]
ACCCTATCTCGGTCTATTCTTTTGATTTATAAGGGATTTTGGGGATTTCGGCCTATTGGTTAAAAAATGA
GCTGATTTAACAAAAATTTAACGCGAATTAATTCTGTGGAATGTGTGTCAGTTAGGGTGTGGAAAGTCCC
CAGGCTCCCCAGGCAGGCAGAAGTATGCAAAGCATGCATCTCAATTAGTCAGCAACCAGGTGTGGAAAGT
CCCCAGGCTCCCCAGCAGGCAGAAGTATGCAAAGCATGCATCTCAATTAGTCAGCAACCATAGTCCCGCC
CCTAACTCCGCCCATCCCGCCCCTAACTCCGCCCAGTTCCGCCCATTCTCCGCCCCATGGCTGACTAATT
TTTTTTATTTATGCAGAGGCCGAGGCCGCCTCTGCCTCTGAGCTATTCCAGAAGTAGTGAGGAGGCTTTT
TTGGAGGCCTAGGCTTTTGCAAAAAGCTCCCGGGAGCTTGTATATCCATTTTCGGATCTGATCAGCACGT
GTTGACAATTAATCATCGGCATAGTATATCGGCATAGTATAATACGACAAGGTGAGGAACTAAACCATGG
CCAAGTTGACCAGTGCCGTTCCGGTGCTCACCGCGCGCGACGTCGCCGGAGCGGTCGAGTTCTGGACCGA
CCGGCTCGGGTTCTCCCGGGACTTCGTGGAGGACGACTTCGCCGGTGTGGTCCGGGACGACGTGACCCTG
TTCATCAGCGCGGTCCAGGACCAGGTGGTGCCGGACAACACCCTGGCCTGGGTGTGGGTGCGCGGCCTGG
ACGAGCTGTACGCCGAGTGGTCGGAGGTCGTGTCCACGAACTTCCGGGACGCCTCCGGGCCGGCCATGAC
CGAGATCGGCGAGCAGCCGTGGGGGCGGGAGTTCGCCCTGCGCGACCCGGCCGGCAACTGCGTGCACTTC
GTGGCCGAGGAGCAGGACTGACACGTGCTACGAGATTTCGATTCCACCGCCGCCTTCTATGAAAGGTTGG
GCTTCGGAATCGTTTTCCGGGACGCCGGCTGGATGATCCTCCAGCGCGGGGATCTCATGCTGGAGTTCTT
CGCCCACCCCAACTTGTTTATTGCAGCTTATAATGGTTACAAATAAAGCAATAGCATCACAAATTTCACA
AATAAAGCATTTTTTTCACTGCATTCTAGTTGTGGTTTGTCCAAACTCATCAATGTATCTTATCATGTCT
GTATACCGTCGACCTCTAGCTAGAGCTTGGCGTAATCATGGTCATAGCTGTTTCCTGTGTGAAATTGTTA
TCCGCTCACAATTCCACACAACATACGAGCCGGAAGCATAAAGTGTAAAGCCTGGGGTGCCTAATGAGTG
AGCTAACTCACATTAATTGCGTTGCGCTCACTGCCCGCTTTCCAGTCGGGAAACCTGTCGTGCCAGCTGC
ATTAATGAATCGGCCAACGCGCGGGGAGAGGCGGTTTGCGTATTGGGCGCTCTTCCGCTTCCTCGCTCAC
TGACTCGCTGCGCTCGGTCGTTCGGCTGCGGCGAGCGGTATCAGCTCACTCAAAGGCGGTAATACGGTTA
TCCACAGAATCAGGGGATAACGCAGGAAAGAACATGTGAGCAAAAGGCCAGCAAAAGGCCAGGAACCGTA
AAAAGGCCGCGTTGCTGGCGTTTTTCCATAGGCTCCGCCCCCCTGACGAGCATCACAAAAATCGACGCTC
AAGTCAGAGGTGGCGAAACCCGACAGGACTATAAAGATACCAGGCGTTTCCCCCTGGAAGCTCCCTCGTG
CGCTCTCCTGTTCCGACCCTGCCGCTTACCGGATACCTGTCCGCCTTTCTCCCTTCGGGAAGCGTGGCGC
TTTCTCAATGCTCACGCTGTAGGTATCTCAGTTCGGTGTAGGTCGTTCGCTCCAAGCTGGGCTGTGTGCA
CGAACCCCCCGTTCAGCCCGACCGCTGCGCCTTATCCGGTAACTATCGTCTTGAGTCCAACCCGGTAAGA
CACGACTTATCGCCACTGGCAGCAGCCACTGGTAACAGGATTAGCAGAGCGAGGTATGTAGGCGGTGCTA
CAGAGTTCTTGAAGTGGTGGCCTAACTACGGCTACACTAGAAGGACAGTATTTGGTATCTGCGCTCTGCT
GAAGCCAGTTACCTTCGGAAAAAGAGTTGGTAGCTCTTGATCCGGCAAACAAACCACCGCTGGTAGCGGT
GGTTTTTTTGTTTGCAAGCAGCAGATTACGCGCAGAAAAAAAGGATCTCAAGAAGATCCTTTGATCTTTT
CTACGGGGTCTGACGCTCAGTGGAACGAAAACTCACGTTAAGGGATTTTGGTCATGAGATTATCAAAAAG
GATCTTCACCTAGATCCTTTTAAATTAAAAATGAAGTTTTAAATCAATCTAAAGTATATATGAGTAAACT
TGGTCTGACAGTTACCAATGCTTAATCAGTGAGGCACCTATCTCAGCGATCTGTCTATTTCGTTCATCCA
TAGTTGCCTGACTCCCCGTCGTGTAGATAACTACGATACGGGAGGGCTTACCATCTGGCCCCAGTGCTGC
AATGATACCGCGAGACCCACGCTCACCGGCTCCAGATTTATCAGCAATAAACCAGCCAGCCGGAAGGGCC
GAGCGCAGAAGTGGTCCTGCAACTTTATCCGCCTCCATCCAGTCTATTAATTGTTGCCGGGAAGCTAGAG
TAAGTAGTTCGCCAGTTAATAGTTTGCGCAACGTTGTTGCCATTGCTACAGGCATCGTGGTGTCACGCTC
GTCGTTTGGTATGGCTTCATTCAGCTCCGGTTCCCAACGATCAAGGCGAGTTACATGATCCCCCATGTTG
TGCAAAAAAGCGGTTAGCTCCTTCGGTCCTCCGATCGTTGTCAGAAGTAAGTTGGCCGCAGTGTTATCAC
TCATGGTTATGGCAGCACTGCATAATTCTCTTACTGTCATGCCATCCGTAAGATGCTTTTCTGTGACTGG
TGAGTACTCAACCAAGTCATTCTGAGAATAGTGTATGCGGCGACCGAGTTGCTCTTGCCCGGCGTCAATA
CGGGATAATACCGCGCCACATAGCAGAACTTTAAAAGTGCTCATCATTGGAAAACGTTCTTCGGGGCGAA
AACTCTCAAGGATCTTACCGCTGTTGAGATCCAGTTCGATGTAACCCACTCGTGCACCCAACTGATCTTC
AGCATCTTTTACTTTCACCAGCGTTTCTGGGTGAGCAAAAACAGGAAGGCAAAATGCCGCAAAAAAGGGA
ATAAGGGCGACACGGAAATGTTGAATACTCATACTCTTCCTTTTTCAATATTATTGAAGCATTTATCAGG
GTTATTGTCTCATGAGCGGATACATATTTGAATGTATTTAGAAAAATAAACAAATAGGGGTTCCGCGCAC
ATTTCCCCGAAAAGTGCCACCTGACGTC
Features (pLannotate 1.2.2; 22 found; start..end, strand, type, name):
     36..80      -  misc_feature   bom (fragment): basis of mobility region from pBR322
    235..614     +  enhancer       CMV enhancer: human cytomegalovirus immediate early enhancer
    615..818     +  promoter       CMV promoter: human cytomegalovirus (CMV) immediate early promoter
    814..847     +  LTR            5' LTR (truncated) (fragment): truncated 5' long terminal repeat (LTR) from HIV-1
    863..881     +  promoter       T7 promoter: promoter for bacteriophage T7 RNA polymerase
    947..967     +  CDS            FLAG (fragment): FLAG® epitope tag, followed by an enterokinase cleavage site
   1016..1756    +  CDS            DVL3 (fragment): DVL3_HUMAN - Also known as KIAA0208. Experimental evidence at protein level: Swiss-Prot protein existence level 1. Involved in the signal transduction pathway mediated by multiple Wnt genes. From Homo sapiens (Human).
   1818..2042    +  polyA_signal   bGH poly(A) signal: bovine growth hormone polyadenylation signal
   2046..2067    +  promoter       SV40 promoter (fragment): SV40 enhancer and early promoter
   2088..2516    +  rep_origin     f1 ori (sequence partly withheld): f1 bacteriophage origin of replication; arrow indicates direction of (+) strand synthesis
   2530..2860    +  promoter       SV40 promoter: SV40 enhancer and early promoter
   2908..2955    +  promoter       EM7 promoter: synthetic bacterial promoter&nbsp
   2974..3348    +  CDS            BleoR: antibiotic-binding protein; Sh ble from Streptoalloteichus hindustanus; confers resistance to bleomycin, phleomycin, and Zeocin™
   3358..3483    +  CDS            ble (fragment): BLE_KLEPN - Experimental evidence at protein level: Swiss-Prot protein existence level 1. Binding protein with a strong affinity to the bleomycin family of antibiotics. Binds to CL990; an antimitotic-antibiotic compound. From Klebsiella pneumoniae.
   3478..3599    +  polyA_signal   SV40 poly(A) signal: SV40 polyadenylation signal
   3672..3688    -  protein_bind   lac operator: The lac repressor binds to the lac operator to inhibit transcription in E. coli. This inhibition can be relieved by adding lactose or isopropyl-β-D-thiogalactopyranoside (IPTG). lac repressor encoded by lacI
   3696..3726    -  promoter       lac promoter: promoter for the E. coli lac operon
   3741..3762    -  protein_bind   CAP binding site: CAP binding activates transcription in the presence of cAMP. E. coli catabolite activator protein
   3775..3867    -  CDS            lacI (fragment): lac repressor; lacI; The lac repressor binds to the lac operator to inhibit transcription in E. coli. This inhibition can be relieved by adding lactose or isopropyl-β-D-thiogalactopyranoside (IPTG).
   4050..4638    -  rep_origin     ori: high-copy-number ColE1/pMB1/pBR322/pUC origin of replication
   4809..5669    -  CDS            AmpR: β-lactamase; bla; confers resistance to ampicillin, carbenicillin, and related antibiotics
   5670..5774    -  promoter       AmpR promoter: bla
