[The description below was written by a language model from this plasmid's Addgene catalogue record and pLannotate feature annotations shown in this document.]
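Description:
XE255 pCDNA3.1(zeo)-hDsh3-truncPDZ is a mammalian expression plasmid built on the Invitrogen pcDNA3.1(+)zeo backbone, carrying a FLAG-tagged, truncated form of human Dishevelled-3 (DVL3). It is propagated in E. coli through a high-copy ColE1/pUC-type origin with ampicillin selection (AmpR under its own bla promoter), and it also contains an f1 origin, which allows single-stranded DNA production. For selection in mammalian cells, the vector has a Zeocin resistance cassette in which the Sh ble gene is driven by the SV40 early promoter and terminated by the SV40 polyadenylation signal. An EM7 bacterial promoter upstream of the same gene also permits Zeocin selection in bacteria.

The expression cassette uses the CMV immediate early enhancer and promoter, followed by a T7 promoter that can be used for in vitro transcription. Next comes an N-terminal FLAG epitope, then the DVL3 fragment and the bovine growth hormone poly(A) signal. The annotated DVL3 coding segment spans only about 740 bp, consistent with the recorded mutation: the protein is cut off before the PDZ domain, so only the N-terminal portion is expressed and the PDZ domain and everything downstream of it are absent. A few small annotations, such as the short HIV-1 LTR fragment and the lacI and Klebsiella ble fragments, are probably sequence-similarity hits in the backbone rather than functional elements.

The plasmid comes from a study showing that the KLHL12–Cullin-3 ubiquitin ligase targets Dishevelled for degradation to restrain Wnt/β-catenin signalling. A deletion construct like this is suited to domain mapping, where the FLAG tag is used to detect or immunoprecipitate the truncated protein in transfected cells, although the record does not state the specific experiment.
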