Addgene plasmid #16754: XE255 pCDNA3.1(zeo)-hDsh3-truncPDZ
Depositing lab: Randall Moon. Depositing organization: University of Washington. Publication: The KLHL12-Cullin-3 ubiquitin ligase negatively regulates the Wnt-beta-catenin pathway by targeting Dishevelled for degradation. Angers S, Thorpe CJ, Biechele TL, Goldenberg SJ, Zheng N, MacCoss MJ, Moon RT. Nat Cell Biol. 2006 Apr . 8(4):348-57. 10.1038/ncb1381 PubMed 16547521.
Backbone
  Vector backbone: pCDNA3.1+zeo
  Backbone manufacturer: Invitrogen
  Backbone size w/o insert (bp): 5015
  Vector type: Mammalian Expression
  Selectable markers: Zeocin
Growth in bacteria
  Bacterial resistance: Ampicillin, 100 μg/mL
  Growth temperature: 37°C
  Growth strain: DH5alpha
  Copy number: High Copy
Gene/Insert
  Gene/Insert name: FLAG-hDsh3-trunc before PDZ (alt names: dsh; hdsh3)
  Species: H. sapiens (human)
  Mutation: truncated before PDZ
  Entrez Gene: DVL3 (a.k.a. DRS3)
  Tag / fusion protein: flag
  Cloning method: Restriction Enzyme
  Sequencing primers: 5′ NA
Terms and licenses: Academic/Nonprofit Terms; Industry Terms: Not Available to Industry
Depositor comments: Nature Cell Biology 8, 348 - 357 (2006).
How to cite: XE255 pCDNA3.1(zeo)-hDsh3-truncPDZ was a gift from Randall Moon (Addgene plasmid # 16754 ; http://n2t.net/addgene:16754 ; RRID:Addgene_16754)
