>Addgene plasmid #16754 | XE255 pCDNA3.1(zeo)-hDsh3-truncPDZ | addgene partial sequence | sequence record 23463 | 16754 with CMV-F
TTAGCAGAGCTCTCTGGCTACTAGAGAACCCACTGCTTACTGGCTTATCGAAATTAATACGACTCACTAT
AGGGAGACCCAAGCTGGCTAGCGTTTAAACTTAAGCTTGGTACCGAGCTCGGATCCGCCACCATGGACTA
CAAGGACGACGACGACAAGGGCGGCGCGCCTGTACAGATTCGAGAGGGTGGAAGTGGACCAGGTGGTATG
GGCGAGACCAAGATCATCTACCACTTGGATGGGCAGGAGACGCCGTACCTTGTGAAGCTGCCCCTGCCCG
CCGAGCGCGTCACCTTGGCGGACTTTAAGGGCGTTTTGCAGCGACCCAGCTATAAGTTCTTCTTCAAGTC
TATGGACGACGATTTCGGAGTGGTGAAGGAGGAGATCTCGGATGACAATGCCAAGCTACCATGCTTCAAT
GGCCGGGTGGTGTCCTGGCTGGTGTCAGCTGAGGCCTCACACCCAGACCCAGCCCCCTTCTGTGCTGATA
ACCCATCGGAGCTGCCACCACCTATGGAGCGCACGGGAGGCATCGGGGACTCCCGACCCCCATCCTTCCA
CCCTCATGCTGGTGGGGGCAGCCAGGAGAACCTGGACAATGACACAGAGACGGACTCTTTGGTGTCTGCC
CAGCGAGAGCGGCCACGCCGGANGGATGGCCCAGAGCATGCAACCGGGCTAANTGGAACTGCNAAGGTGG
GAACGGCGGCGAGAACCAGGGGGTTATGATAGCTCATCCACCCTTATGAGCAGTGAGCTGGAGACACCAG
CTTCTTTGACTCAGATGAGGATGACT
